Addgene plasmid #217738: HA-MBP-TEVpCS-ADGRG7 CTFdeltaTA-FLAG
Purpose: Mammalian expression of Adhesion G Protein-Coupled Receptor transmembrane domains
Depositing lab: Stephen Blacklow. Depositing organization: Harvard Medical School. Publication: Heterogeneity of tethered agonist signaling in adhesion G protein-coupled receptors. Dates AN, Jones DTD, Smith JS, Skiba MA, Rich MF, Burruss MM, Kruse AC, Blacklow SC. Cell Chem Biol. 2024 Aug 15;31(8):1542-1553.e4. doi: 10.1016/j.chembiol.2024.03.004. Epub 2024 Apr 11. PubMed 38608683.
Backbone
  Vector backbone: pFuse-hIgG1-Fc2
  Backbone manufacturer: Invitrogen
  Vector type: Mammalian Expression
Growth in bacteria
  Bacterial resistance: Bleocin (Zeocin), 50 μg/mL
  Growth temperature: 37°C
  Growth strain: DH5alpha
  Copy number: High Copy
Gene/Insert
  Gene/Insert name: ADGRG7 (alt name: GPR128)
  Species: H. sapiens (human)
  Mutation: Deletion of residues 1-421
  Entrez Gene: ADGRG7 (a.k.a. GPR128)
  Tag / fusion protein: HA (N terminal on insert); FLAG (C terminal on insert)
  Cloning method: Gibson Cloning
Terms and licenses: Academic/Nonprofit Terms; Industry Terms: Not Available to Industry
Depositor comments: Please visit https://www.biorxiv.org/content/10.1101/2022.07.14.500097v2 for bioRxiv preprint.
How to cite: HA-MBP-TEVpCS-ADGRG7 CTFdeltaTA-FLAG was a gift from Stephen Blacklow (Addgene plasmid # 217738 ; http://n2t.net/addgene:217738 ; RRID:Addgene_217738)
