[The description below was written by a language model from this plasmid's Addgene catalogue record and pLannotate feature annotations shown in this document.]
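Description:
HA-MBP-TEVpCS-ADGRG7 CTFdeltaTA-FLAG is a 6.5 kb mammalian expression plasmid built on the pFuse-hIgG1-Fc2 backbone. It is used to express the transmembrane region of the human adhesion GPCR ADGRG7 (GPR128). It replicates in E. coli from a high-copy ColE1/pUC-type origin. Selection relies on the Sh ble gene, which confers bleomycin/Zeocin resistance. This marker sits on the opposite strand behind tandem CMV enhancer/promoter and bacterial EM7 promoter elements and ends at a β-globin poly(A) signal, an arrangement that allows it to be expressed in both bacteria and mammalian cells.

The expression cassette is driven by a composite promoter made of the EF-1α core promoter and a truncated HTLV-1 5' LTR segment. The open reading frame begins with the human IL-2 signal sequence, which directs the protein into the secretory pathway. This is followed by an HA epitope, E. coli maltose-binding protein (malE) and, according to the construct name, a TEV protease cleavage site, which is not separately annotated. Next comes ADGRG7 lacking residues 1–421. The name identifies this as the C-terminal fragment without the tethered agonist ("CTFdeltaTA"). The record lists a C-terminal FLAG tag, although the feature table does not annotate it.

An IgG1 Fc fragment from the backbone is still detected downstream of the receptor. The record does not say whether it is translated, but the catalogued C-terminal FLAG tag suggests the reading frame ends before it. An SV40 poly(A) signal follows. The design suits surface expression and detection of a tethered-agonist-deleted receptor, with the HA-MBP module potentially removable by protease, for studies of adhesion GPCR signaling.
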