Features (pLannotate 1.2.2; 17 found; start..end, strand, type, name):
     31..242     +  promoter       EF-1α core promoter: core promoter for human elongation factor EF-1α
    255..523     +  LTR            5' LTR (truncated): truncated 5' long terminal repeat (LTR) from human T-cell leukemia virus (HTLV) type 1
    573..632     +  sig_peptide    IL-2 signal sequence: human interleukin-2 signal sequence
    633..659     +  CDS            3xHA (fragment): three tandem HA epitope tags
    663..1763    +  CDS            malE (fragment): MALE_ECO57 - Experimental evidence at protein level: Swiss-Prot protein existence level 1. Part of the ABC transporter complex MalEFGK involved in maltose/maltodextrin import. Binds maltose and higher maltodextrins. From Escherichia coli O157:H7.
   1785..2909    +  CDS            ADGRG7 (fragment): AGRG7_HUMAN - Also known as GPR128. Experimental evidence at protein level: Swiss-Prot protein existence level 1. Orphan receptor. From Homo sapiens (Human).
   2949..3629    +  CDS            IGHG1 (fragment): IGHG1_HUMAN - Experimental evidence at protein level: Swiss-Prot protein existence level 1. Constant region of immunoglobulin heavy chains. Immunoglobulins, also known as antibodies, are membrane-bound or secreted glycoproteins produced by B lymphocytes. In the recognition phase of humoral immunity, the membrane-bound immunoglobulins serve as receptors which, upon binding of a specific antigen, trigger the clonal expansion and differentiation of B lymphocytes into immunoglobulins- secreting plasma cells. Secreted immunoglobulins mediate the effector phase of humoral immunity, which results in
   3654..3775    -  polyA_signal   SV40 poly(A) signal: SV40 polyadenylation signal
   3798..3869    -  CDS            large T antigen (fragment): large T antigen from SV40 (simian virus 40)
   3879..4273    -  polyA_signal   β-globin poly(A): human β-globin polyadenylation signal
   4290..4661    -  CDS            ble: BLE_STRHI - Experimental evidence at protein level: Swiss-Prot protein existence level 1. Binding protein with a strong affinity to the bleomycin family of antibiotics. From Streptoalloteichus hindustanus.
   4723..4766    -  promoter       EM7 promoter (fragment): synthetic bacterial promoter&nbsp
   5153..5252    -  promoter       CMV promoter (fragment): human cytomegalovirus (CMV) immediate early promoter
   5254..5557    -  enhancer       CMV enhancer: human cytomegalovirus immediate early enhancer
   5637..6225    -  rep_origin     ori: high-copy-number ColE1/pMB1/pBR322/pUC origin of replication
   6333..6381    +  polyA_signal   poly(A) signal: synthetic polyadenylation signal
   6392..6483    +  misc_feature   pause site: RNA polymerase II transcriptional pause signal from the human α2 globin gene
>Addgene plasmid #217738 | HA-MBP-TEVpCS-ADGRG7 CTFdeltaTA-FLAG | addgene full sequence | sequence record 429944 | Addgene NGS Result
GGATCTGCGATCGCTCCGGTGCCCGTCAGTGGGCAGAGCGCACATCGCCCACAGTCCCCGAGAAGTTGGG
GGGAGGGGTCGGCAATTGAACGGGTGCCTAGAGAAGGTGGCGCGGGGTAAACTGGGAAAGTGATGTCGTG
TACTGGCTCCGCCTTTTTCCCGAGGGTGGGGGAGAACCGTATATAAGTGCAGTAGTCGCCGTGAACGTTC
TTTTTCGCAACGGGTTTGCCGCCAGAACACAGCTGAAGCTTCGAGGGGCTCGCATCTCTCCTTCACGCGC
CCGCCGCCCTACCTGAGGCCGCCATCCACGCCGGTTGAGTCGCGTTCTGCCGCCTCCCGCCTGTGGTGCC
TCCTGAACTGCGTCCGCCGTCTAGGTAAGTTTAAAGCTCAGGTCGAGACCGGGCCTTTGTCCGGCGCTCC
CTTGGAGCCTACCTAGACTCAGCCGGCTCTCCACGCTTTGCCTGACCCTGCTTGCTCAACTCTACGTCTT
TGTTTCGTTTTCTGTTCTGCGCCGTTACAGATCCAAGCTGTGACCGGCGCCTACCTGAGATCACCGGCGA
AGGAGGGCCACCATGTACAGGATGCAACTCCTGTCTTGCATTGCACTAAGTCTTGCACTTGTCACGAATT
CGTACCCATACGATGTTCCAGATTACGCTGGATCCAAAATTGAAGAAGGCAAACTGGTGATTTGGATTAA
CGGCGATAAAGGCTATAACGGCCTGGCGGAAGTGGGCAAAAAATTTGAAAAAGATACCGGCATTAAAGTG
ACCGTGGAACATCCGGATAAACTGGAAGAAAAATTTCCGCAGGTGGCGGCGACCGGCGATGGCCCGGATA
TTATTTTTTGGGCGCATGATCGCTTTGGCGGCTATGCGCAGAGCGGCCTGCTGGCGGAAATTACCCCGGA
TAAAGCGTTTCAGGATAAACTGTATCCGTTTACCTGGGATGCGGTGCGCTATAACGGCAAACTGATTGCG
TATCCGATTGCGGTGGAAGCGCTGAGCCTGATTTATAACAAAGATCTGCTGCCGAACCCGCCGAAAACCT
GGGAAGAAATTCCGGCGCTGGATAAAGAACTGAAAGCGAAAGGCAAAAGCGCGCTGATGTTTAACCTGCA
GGAACCGTATTTTACCTGGCCGCTGATTGCGGCGGATGGCGGCTATGCGTTTAAATATGAAAACGGCAAA
TATGATATTAAAGATGTGGGCGTGGATAACGCGGGCGCGAAAGCGGGCCTGACCTTTCTGGTGGATCTGA
TTAAAAACAAACATATGAACGCGGATACCGATTATAGCATTGCGGAAGCGGCGTTTAACAAAGGCGAAAC
CGCGATGACCATTAACGGCCCGTGGGCGTGGAGCAACATTGATACCAGCAAAGTGAACTATGGCGTGACC
GTGCTGCCGACCTTTAAAGGCCAGCCGAGCAAACCGTTTGTGGGCGTGCTGAGCGCGGGCATTAACGCGG
CGAGCCCGAACAAAGAACTGGCGAAAGAATTTCTGGAAAACTATCTGCTGACCGATGAAGGCCTGGAAGC
GGTGAACAAAGATAAACCGCTGGGCGCGGTGGCGCTGAAAAGCTATGAAGAAGAACTGGCGAAAGATCCG
CGCATTGCGGCGACCATGGAAAACGCGCAGAAAGGCGAAATTATGCCGAACATTCCGCAGATGAGCGCGT
TTTGGTATGCGGTGCGCACCGCGGTGATTAACGCGGCGAGCGGCCGCCAGACCGTGGATGAAGCGCTGAA
AGATGCGCAGACCAACGAGAACCTTTACTTCCAAACATTCAAGAAAGACTACCAATACCCTAAAAGTCTT
GACATCCTGTCTAACGTCGGTTGTGCCCTGAGCGTCACAGGGCTCGCGTTGACGGTTATTTTTCAGATCG
TTACCCGCAAGGTGAGAAAGACCTCCGTGACATGGGTTCTCGTCAACCTCTGCATCTCTATGCTGATCTT
CAACTTGCTGTTCGTGTTTGGGATCGAGAATTCCAATAAGAACCTGCAGACCTCCGATGGAGATATCAAT
AACATTGATTTCGACAACAATGATATTCCCAGGACCGATACAATTAATATCCCCAACCCCATGTGTACGG
CGATCGCCGCTCTGCTCCACTATTTTCTTCTGGTAACCTTCACTTGGAACGCTCTTTCCGCAGCTCAGTT
GTATTACCTTCTGATCCGCACAATGAAGCCTCTGCCGCGCCATTTCATCCTGTTCATTAGTCTGATCGGA
TGGGGAGTACCCGCTATCGTAGTGGCAATTACTGTCGGAGTAATCTACTCTCAAAACGGAAACAATCCTC
AATGGGAGCTGGACTACCGTCAGGAAAAAATCTGCTGGCTGGCAATCCCGGAACCTAACGGGGTGATCAA
GAGTCCTCTCCTGTGGTCATTCATCGTGCCTGTGACCATCATTCTGATTAGCAACGTGGTCATGTTCATC
ACAATCAGCATCAAAGTGCTCTGGAAGAATAACCAGAACTTGACTAGCACTAAAAAGGTGTCCTCTATGA
AAAAGATTGTGTCCACACTGTCTGTGGCGGTTGTCTTCGGCATCACATGGATCCTCGCCTATCTGATGCT
GGTGAATGACGATTCTATCCGCATCGTGTTCTCCTACATTTTCTGCCTTTTCAACACAACCCAGGGCCTG
CAGATCTTTATCCTTTACACTGTGCGCACAAAGGTCTTCCAGAGCGAAGCAAGCAAGGTTTTGATGCTCC
TGAGTTCCATTGGTAGGCGCAAAAGCCTGCCCAGCGTGACTAGACCCCGCCTGCGCGTCAAGATGTACAA
CTTTCTCCGCAGCTTGCCTACACTGCATGAGCGCTTTCGCCTCTTGGAGACCAGTCCCTCCACTGAAGAG
ATTACCCTGAGCGAAAGTGACAACGCTAAGGAGTCTATCGGTTCTGACTACAAAGACGATGACGACAAGT
GAAGATCTGACAAAACTCACACATGCCCACCGTGCCCAGCACCTGAACTCCTGGGGGGACCGTCAGTCTT
CCTCTTCCCCCCAAAACCCAAGGACACCCTCATGATCTCCCGGACCCCTGAGGTCACATGCGTGGTGGTG
GACGTGAGCCACGAAGACCCTGAGGTCAAGTTCAACTGGTACGTGGACGGCGTGGAGGTGCATAATGCCA
AGACAAAGCCGCGGGAGGAGCAGTACAACAGCACGTACCGTGTGGTCAGCGTCCTCACCGTCCTGCACCA
GGACTGGCTGAATGGCAAGGAGTACAAGTGCAAGGTCTCCAACAAAGCCCTCCCAGCCCCCATCGAGAAA
ACCATCTCCAAAGCCAAAGGGCAGCCCCGAGAACCACAGGTGTACACCCTGCCCCCATCCCGGGAGGAGA
TGACCAAGAACCAGGTCAGCCTGACCTGCCTGGTCAAAGGCTTCTATCCCAGCGACATCGCCGTGGAGTG
GGAGAGCAATGGGCAGCCGGAGAACAACTACAAGACCACGCCTCCCGTGCTGGACTCCGACGGCTCCTTC
TTCCTCTACAGCAAGCTCACCGTGGACAAGAGCAGGTGGCAGCAGGGGAACGTCTTCTCATGCTCCGTGA
TGCACGAGGCTCTGCACAACCACTACACGCAGAAGAGCCTCTCCCTGTCTCCGGGTAAATGAGTGCTAGC
TGGCCAGACATGATAAGATACATTGATGAGTTTGGACAAACCACAACTAGAATGCAGTGAAAAAAATGCT
TTATTTGTGAAATTTGTGATGCTATTGCTTTATTTGTAACCATTATAAGCTGCAATAAACAAGTTAACAA
CAACAATTGCATTCATTTTATGTTTCAGGTTCAGGGGGAGGTGTGGGAGGTTTTTTAAAGCAAGTAAAAC
CTCTACAAATGTGGTATGGAATTAATTCTAAAATACAGCATAGCAAAACTTTAACCTCCAAATCAAGCCT
CTACTTGAATCCTTTTCTGAGGGATGAATAAGGCATAGGCATCAGGGGCTGTTGCCAATGTGCATTAGCT
GTTTGCAGCCTCACCTTCTTTCATGGAGTTTAAGATATAGTGTATTTTCCCAAGGTTTGAACTAGCTCTT
CATTTCTTTATGTTTTAAATGCACTGACCTCCCACATTCCCTTTTTAGTAAAATATTCAGAAATAATTTA
AATACATCATTGCAATGAAAATAAATGTTTTTTATTAGGCAGAATCCAGATGCTCAAGGCCCTTCATAAT
ATCCCCCAGTTTAGTAGTTGGACTTAGGGAACAAAGGAACCTTTAATAGAAATTGGACAGCAAGAAAGCG
AGCTTCTAGCTTATCCTCAGTCCTGCTCCTCTGCCACAAAGTGCACGCAGTTGCCGGCCGGGTCGCGCAG
GGCGAACTCCCGCCCCCACGGCTGCTCGCCGATCTCGGTCATGGCCGGCCCGGAGGCGTCCCGGAAGTTC
GTGGACACGACCTCCGACCACTCGGCGTACAGCTCGTCCAGGCCGCGCACCCACACCCAGGCCAGGGTGT
TGTCCGGCACCACCTGGTCCTGGACCGCGCTGATGAACAGGGTCACGTCGTCCCGGACCACACCGGCGAA
GTCGTCCTCCACGAAGTCCCGGGAGAACCCGAGCCGGTCGGTCCAGAACTCGACCGCTCCGGCGACGTCG
CGCGCGGTGAGCACCGGAACGGCACTGGTCAACTTGGCCATGATGGCTCCTCCTGTCAGGAGAGGAAAGA
GAAGAAGGTTAGTACAATTGCTATAGTGAGTTGTATTATACTATGCAGATATACTATGCCAATGATTAAT
TGTCAAACTAGGGCTGCAGGGTTCATAGTGCCACTTTTCCTGCACTGCCCCATCTCCTGCCCACCCTTTC
CCAGGCATAGACAGTCAGTGACTTACCAAACTCACAGGAGGGAGAAGGCAGAAGCTTGAGACAGACCCGC
GGGACCGCCGAACTGCGAGGGGACGTGGCTAGGGCGGCTTCTTTTATGGTGCGCCGGCCCTCGGAGGCAG
GGCGCTCGGGGAGGCCTAGCGGCCAATCTGCGGTGGCAGGAGGCGGGGCCGAAGGCCGTGCCTGACCAAT
CCGGAGCACATAGGAGTCTCAGCCCCCCGCCCCAAAGCAAGGGGAAGTCACGCGCCTGTAGCGCCAGCGT
GTTGTGAAATGGGGGCTTGGGGGGGTTGGGGCCCTGACTAGTCAAAACAAACTCCCATTGACGTCAATGG
GGTGGAGACTTGGAAATCCCCGTGAGTCAAACCGCTATCCACGCCCATTGATGTACTGCCAAAACCGCAT
CATCATGGTAATAGCGATGACTAATACGTAGATGTACTGCCAAGTAGGAAAGTCCCATAAGGTCATGTAC
TGGGCATAATGCCAGGCGGGCCATTTACCGTCATTGACGTCAATAGGGGGCGTACTTGGCATATGATACA
CTTGATGTACTGCCAAGTGGGCAGTTTACCGTAAATACTCCACCCATTGACGTCAATGGAAAGTCCCTAT
TGGCGTTACTATGGGAACATACGTCATTATTGACGTCAATGGGCGGGGGTCGTTGGGCGGTCAGCCAGGC
GGGCCATTTACCGTAAGTTATGTAACGCCTGCAGGTTAATTAAGAACATGTGAGCAAAAGGCCAGCAAAA
GGCCAGGAACCGTAAAAAGGCCGCGTTGCTGGCGTTTTTCCATAGGCTCCGCCCCCCTGACGAGCATCAC
AAAAATCGACGCTCAAGTCAGAGGTGGCGAAACCCGACAGGACTATAAAGATACCAGGCGTTTCCCCCTG
GAAGCTCCCTCGTGCGCTCTCCTGTTCCGACCCTGCCGCTTACCGGATACCTGTCCGCCTTTCTCCCTTC
GGGAAGCGTGGCGCTTTCTCATAGCTCACGCTGTAGGTATCTCAGTTCGGTGTAGGTCGTTCGCTCCAAG
CTGGGCTGTGTGCACGAACCCCCCGTTCAGCCCGACCGCTGCGCCTTATCCGGTAACTATCGTCTTGAGT
CCAACCCGGTAAGACACGACTTATCGCCACTGGCAGCAGCCACTGGTAACAGGATTAGCAGAGCGAGGTA
TGTAGGCGGTGCTACAGAGTTCTTGAAGTGGTGGCCTAACTACGGCTACACTAGAAGAACAGTATTTGGT
ATCTGCGCTCTGCTGAAGCCAGTTACCTTCGGAAAAAGAGTTGGTAGCTCTTGATCCGGCAAACAAACCA
CCGCTGGTAGCGGTGGTTTTTTTGTTTGCAAGCAGCAGATTACGCGCAGAAAAAAAGGATCTCAAGAAGA
TCCTTTGATCTTTTCTACGGGGTCTGACGCTCAGTGGAACGAAAACTCACGTTAAGGGATTTTGGTCATG
GCTAGTTAATTAACATTTAAATCAGCGGCCGCAATAAAATATCTTTATTTTCATTACATCTGTGTGTTGG
TTTTTTGTGTGAATCGTAACTAACATACGCTCTCCATCAAAACAAAACGAAACAAAACAAACTAGCAAAA
TAGGCTGTCCCCAGTGCAAGTGCAGGTGCCAGAACATTTCTCTATCGAA
